LOCUS       pHR158_pCMV_K133 8712 bp DNA circular UNA 02-MAR-2018
DEFINITION  .
ACCESSION   urn.local...603-8q87g7q
VERSION     urn.local...603-8q87g7q
KEYWORDS    .
SOURCE
  ORGANISM  .
FEATURES             Location/Qualifiers
     misc_feature    132..335
                     /note="Geneious type: Primer"
                     /standard_name="CMV-promoter(Cepko)"
     misc_feature    219..243
                     /note="Geneious type: Primer"
                     /standard_name="HRSeq_17"
     primer_bind     219..243
                     /standard_name="HRSeq17"
     primer_bind     286..306
                     /standard_name="QB0011"
     promoter        287..356
                     /standard_name="CMV promoter"
     primer_bind     293..314
                     /standard_name="QB0767"
     primer_bind     332..356
                     /standard_name="QB0042"
     misc_feature    336
                     /note="Geneious type: mismatch"
                     /standard_name="G/C"
     primer_bind     377..396
                     /standard_name="QB0105"
     CDS             409..>411
                     /standard_name="Cas9"
     misc_feature    413..5718
                     /note="Geneious type: Editing History Replacement"
                     /standard_name="ATAAAAAGTATTCTATTGGTTTAGACATCGGCACTAATTCCG
                     TTGGATGGGCTGTCATAACCGATGAATACAAAGTACCTTCAAAGAAATTTAAGGTGTT
                     GGGGAACACAGACCGTCATTCGATTAAAAAGAATCTTATCGGTGCCCTCCTATTCGAT
                     AGTGGCGAAACGGCAGAGGCGACTCGCCTGAAACGAACCGCTCGGAGAAGGTATACAC
                     GTCGCAAGAACCGAATATGTTACTTACAAGAAATTTTTAGCAATGAGATGGCCAAAGT
                     TGACGATTCTTTCTTTCACCGTTTGGAAGAGTCCTTCCTTGTCGAAGAGGACAAGAAA
                     CATGAACGGCACCCCATCTTTGGAAACATAGTAGATGAGGTGGCATATCATGAAAAGT
                     ACCCAACGATTTATCACCTCAGAAAAAAGCTAGTTGACTCAACTGATAAAGCGGACCT
                     GAGGTTAATCTACTTGGCTCTTGCCCATATGATAAAGTTCCGTGGGCACTTTCTCATT
                     GAGGGTGATCTAAATCCGGACAACTCGGATGTCGACAAACTGTTCATCCAGTTAGTAC
                     AAACCTATAATCAGTTGTTTGAAGAGAACCCTATAAATGCAAGTGGCGTGGATGCGAA
                     GGCTATTCTTAGCGCCCGCCTCTCTAAATCCCGACGGCTAGAAAACCTGATCGCACAA
                     TTACCCGGAGAGAAGAAAAATGGGTTGTTCGGTAACCTTATAGCGCTCTCACTAGGCC
                     TGACACCAAATTTTAAGTCGAACTTCGACTTAGCTGAAGATGCCAAATTGCAGCTTAG
                     TAAGGACACGTACGATGACGATCTCGACAATCTACTGGCACAAATTGGAGATCAGTAT
                     GCGGACTTATTTTTGGCTGCCAAAAACCTTAGCGATGCAATCCTCCTATCTGACATAC
                     TGAGAGTTAATACTGAGATTACCAAGGCGCCGTTATCCGCTTCAATGATCAAAAGGTA
                     CGATGAACATCACCAAGACTTGACACTTCTCAAGGCCCTAGTCCGTCAGCAACTGCCT
                     GAGAAATATAAGGAAATATTCTTTGATCAGTCGAAAAACGGGTACGCAGGTTATATTG
                     ACGGCGGAGCGAGTCAAGAGGAATTCTACAAGTTTATCAAACCCATATTAGAGAAGAT
                     GGATGGGACGGAAGAGTTGCTTGTAAAACTCAATCGCGAAGATCTACTGCGAAAGCAG
                     CGGACTTTCGACAACGGTAGCATTCCACATCAAATCCACTTAGGCGAATTGCATGCTA
                     TACTTAGAAGGCAGGAGGATTTTTATCCGTTCCTCAAAGACAATCGTGAAAAGATTGA
                     GAAAATCCTAACCTTTCGCATACCTTACTATGTGGGACCCCTGGCCCGAGGGAACTCT
                     CGGTTCGCATGGATGACAAGAAAGTCCGAAGAAACGATTACTCCATGGAATTTTGAGG
                     AAGTTGTCGATAAAGGTGCGTCAGCTCAATCGTTCATCGAGAGGATGACCAACTTTGA
                     CAAGAATTTACCGAACGAAAAAGTATTGCCTAAGCACAGTTTACTTTACGAGTATTTC
                     ACAGTGTACAATGAACTCACGAAAGTTAAGTATGTCACTGAGGGCATGCGTAAACCCG
                     CCTTTCTAAGCGGAGAACAGAAGAAAGCAATAGTAGATCTGTTATTCAAGACCAACCG
                     CAAAGTGACAGTTAAGCAATTGAAAGAGGACTACTTTAAGAAAATTGAATGCTTCGAT
                     TCTGTCGAGATCTCCGGGGTAGAAGATCGATTTAATGCGTCACTTGGTACGTATCATG
                     ACCTCCTAAAGATAATTAAAGATAAGGACTTCCTGGATAACGAAGAGAATGAAGATAT
                     CTTAGAAGATATAGTGTTGACTCTTACCCTCTTTGAAGATCGGGAAATGATTGAGGAA
                     AGACTAAAAACATACGCTCACCTGTTCGACGATAAGGTTATGAAACAGTTAAAGAGGC
                     GTCGCTATACGGGCTGGGGACGATTGTCGCGGAAACTTATCAACGGGATAAGAGACAA
                     GCAAAGTGGTAAAACTATTCTCGATTTTCTAAAGAGCGACGGCTTCGCCAATAGGAAC
                     TTTATGCAGCTGATCCATGATGACTCTTTAACCTTCAAAGAGGATATACAAAAGGCAC
                     AGGTTTCCGGACAAGGGGACTCATTGCACGAACATATTGCGAATCTTGCTGGTTCGCC
                     AGCCATCAAAAAGGGCATACTCCAGACAGTCAAAGTAGTGGATGAGCTAGTTAAGGTC
                     ATGGGACGTCACAAACCGGAAAACATTGTAATCGAGATGGCACGCGAAAATCAAACGA
                     CTCAGAAGGGGCAAAAAAACAGTCGAGAGCGGATGAAGAGAATAGAAGAGGGTATTAA
                     AGAACTGGGCAGCCAGATCTTAAAGGAGCATCCTGTGGAAAATACCCAATTGCAGAAC
                     GAGAAACTTTACCTCTATTACCTACAAAATGGAAGGGACATGTATGTTGATCAGGAAC
                     TGGACATAAACCGTTTATCTGATTACGACGTCGATCACATTGTACCCCAATCCTTTTT
                     GAAGGACGATTCAATCGACAATAAAGTGCTTACACGCTCGGATAAGAACCGAGGGAAA
                     AGTGACAATGTTCCAAGCGAGGAAGTCGTAAAGAAAATGAAGAACTATTGGCGGCAGC
                     TCCTAAATGCGAAACTGATAACGCAAAGAAAGTTCGATAACTTAACTAAAGCTGAGAG
                     GGGTGGCTTGTCTGAACTTGACAAGGCCGGATTTATTAAACGTCAGCTCGTGGAAACC
                     CGCCAAATCACAAAGCATGTTGCACAGATACTAGATTCCCGAATGAATACGAAATACG
                     ACGAGAACGATAAGCTGATTCGGGAAGTCAAAGTAATCACTTTAAAGTCAAAATTGGT
                     GTCGGACTTCAGAAAGGATTTTCAATTCTATAAAGTTAGGGAGATAAATAACTACCAC
                     CATGCGCACGACGCTTATCTTAATGCCGTCGTAGGGACCGCACTCATTAAGAAATACC
                     CGAAGCTAGAAAGTGAGTTTGTGTATGGTGATTACAAAGTTTATGACGTCCGTAAGAT
                     GATCGCGAAAAGCGAACAGGAGATAGGCAAGGCTACAGCCAAATACTTCTTTTATTCT
                     AACATTATGAATTTCTTTAAGACGGAAATCACTCTGGCAAACGGAGAGATACGCAAAC
                     GACCTTTAATTGAAACCAATGGGGAGACAGGTGAAATCGTATGGGATAAGGGCCGGGA
                     CTTCGCGACGGTGAGAAAAGTTTTGTCCATGCCCCAAGTCAACATAGTAAAGAAAACT
                     GAGGTGCAGACCGGAGGGTTTTCAAAGGAATCGATTCTTCCAAAAAGGAATAGTGATA
                     AGCTCATCGCTCGTAAAAAGGACTGGGACCCGAAAAAGTACGGTGGCTTCGATAGCCC
                     TACAGTTGCCTATTCTGTCCTAGTAGTGGCAAAAGTTGAGAAGGGAAAATCCAAGAAA
                     CTGAAGTCAGTCAAAGAATTATTGGGGATAACGATTATGGAGCGCTCGTCTTTTGAAA
                     AGAACCCCATCGACTTCCTTGAGGCGAAAGGTTACAAGGAAGTAAAAAAGGATCTCAT
                     AATTAAACTACCAAAGTATAGTCTGTTTGAGTTAGAAAATGGCCGAAAACGGATGTTG
                     GCTAGCGCCGGAGAGCTTCAAAAGGGGAACGAACTCGCACTACCGTCTAAATACGTGA
                     ATTTCCTGTATTTAGCGTCCCATTACGAGAAGTTGAAAGGTTCACCTGAAGATAACGA
                     ACAGAAGCAACTTTTTGTTGAGCAGCACAAACATTATCTCGACGAAATCATAGAGCAA
                     ATTTCGGAATTCAGTAAGAGAGTCATCCTAGCTGATGCCAATCTGGACAAAGTATTAA
                     GCGCATACAACAAGCACAGGGATAAACCCATACGTGAGCAGGCGGAAAATATTATCCA
                     TTTGTTTACTCTTACCAACCTCGGCGCTCCAGCCGCATTCAAGTATTTTGACACAACG
                     ATAGATCGCAAACGATACACTTCTACCAAGGAGGTGCTAGACGCGACACTGATTCACC
                     AATCCATCACGGGATTATATGAAACTCGGATAGATTTGTCACAGCTTGGGGGTGACGG
                     ATCCCCCAAGAAGAAGAGGAAAGTCTCGAGCGACTACAAAGACCATGACGGTGATTAT
                     AAAGATCATGACATCGATTACAAGGATGACGATGACAAGGCTGCAGGA"
     CDS             415..435
                     /codon_start=1
                     /product="nuclear localization signal of SV40 large T
                     antigen"
                     /translation="PKKKRKV"
                     /standard_name="SV40 NLS"
     misc_feature    complement(429..449)
                     /note="Geneious type: Primer"
                     /standard_name="HR1074"
     misc_feature    431..449
                     /note="Geneious type: USER"
                     /standard_name="USER"
     misc_feature    431..478
                     /note="Geneious type: Primer"
                     /standard_name="HR1075"
     misc_feature    431..>459
                     /note="Geneious type: Primer"
                     /standard_name="HR1073"
     misc_feature    436..459
                     /note="Geneious type: Linker"
                     /standard_name="Linker from Fz Cas9"
     misc_feature    <460..>1473
                     /note="Geneious type: Primer"
                     /standard_name="gHR_08"
     misc_feature    <460..1473
                     /note="Geneious type: Primer"
                     /standard_name="hRad51 from pHR091"
     misc_feature    <853..855
                     /note="Geneious type: Mutation"
                     /standard_name="K133R"
     misc_feature    complement(1454..1522)
                     /note="Geneious type: Primer"
                     /standard_name="HR1076"
     source          <1474..>1569
                     /organism="synthetic DNA construct"
                     /mol_type="other DNA"
     misc_feature    1474..1569
                     /note="Geneious type: Linker"
                     /standard_name="BE4_linker"
     misc_feature    1508..1522
                     /note="Geneious type: USER"
                     /standard_name="USER"
     misc_feature    1508..1600
                     /note="Geneious type: Primer"
                     /standard_name="HR1070 (HR1071 for WT Cas9)"
     CDS             1570..5670
                     /codon_start=1
                     /product="Cas9 (Csn1) endonuclease from the Streptococcus
                     pyogenes Type II CRISPR/Cas system"
                     /note="generates RNA-guided double strand breaks in DNA"
                     /translation="DKKYSIGLDIGTNSVGWAVITDEYKVPSKKFKVLGNTDRHSIKKN
                     LIGALLFDSGETAEATRLKRTARRRYTRRKNRICYLQEIFSNEMAKVDDSFFHRLEESF
                     LVEEDKKHERHPIFGNIVDEVAYHEKYPTIYHLRKKLVDSTDKADLRLIYLALAHMIKF
                     RGHFLIEGDLNPDNSDVDKLFIQLVQTYNQLFEENPINASGVDAKAILSARLSKSRRLE
                     NLIAQLPGEKKNGLFGNLIALSLGLTPNFKSNFDLAEDAKLQLSKDTYDDDLDNLLAQI
                     GDQYADLFLAAKNLSDAILLSDILRVNTEITKAPLSASMIKRYDEHHQDLTLLKALVRQ
                     QLPEKYKEIFFDQSKNGYAGYIDGGASQEEFYKFIKPILEKMDGTEELLVKLNREDLLR
                     KQRTFDNGSIPHQIHLGELHAILRRQEDFYPFLKDNREKIEKILTFRIPYYVGPLARGN
                     SRFAWMTRKSEETITPWNFEEVVDKGASAQSFIERMTNFDKNLPNEKVLPKHSLLYEYF
                     TVYNELTKVKYVTEGMRKPAFLSGEQKKAIVDLLFKTNRKVTVKQLKEDYFKKIECFDS
                     VEISGVEDRFNASLGTYHDLLKIIKDKDFLDNEENEDILEDIVLTLTLFEDREMIEERL
                     KTYAHLFDDKVMKQLKRRRYTGWGRLSRKLINGIRDKQSGKTILDFLKSDGFANRNFMQ
                     LIHDDSLTFKEDIQKAQVSGQGDSLHEHIANLAGSPAIKKGILQTVKVVDELVKVMGRH
                     KPENIVIEMARENQTTQKGQKNSRERMKRIEEGIKELGSQILKEHPVENTQLQNEKLYL
                     YYLQNGRDMYVDQELDINRLSDYDVDHIVPQSFLKDDSIDNKVLTRSDKNRGKSDNVPS
                     EEVVKKMKNYWRQLLNAKLITQRKFDNLTKAERGGLSELDKAGFIKRQLVETRQITKHV
                     AQILDSRMNTKYDENDKLIREVKVITLKSKLVSDFRKDFQFYKVREINNYHHAHDAYLN
                     AVVGTALIKKYPKLESEFVYGDYKVYDVRKMIAKSEQEIGKATAKYFFYSNIMNFFKTE
                     ITLANGEIRKRPLIETNGETGEIVWDKGRDFATVRKVLSMPQVNIVKKTEVQTGGFSKE
                     SILPKRNSDKLIARKKDWDPKKYGGFDSPTVAYSVLVVAKVEKGKSKKLKSVKELLGIT
                     IMERSSFEKNPIDFLEAKGYKEVKKDLIIKLPKYSLFELENGRKRMLASAGELQKGNEL
                     ALPSKYVNFLYLASHYEKLKGSPEDNEQKQLFVEQHKHYLDEIIEQISEFSKRVILADA
                     NLDKVLSAYNKHRDKPIREQAENIIHLFTLTNLGAPAAFKYFDTTIDRKRYTSTKEVLD
                     ATLIHQSITGLYETRIDLSQLGGD"
                     /standard_name=" FzCas9 NLS"
     misc_feature    complement(1583..1598)
                     /note="Geneious type: Primer"
                     /standard_name="HR1063"
     misc_feature    1585..1598
                     /note="Geneious type: USER"
                     /standard_name="USER"
     misc_feature    1585..1600
                     /note="Geneious type: Primer"
                     /standard_name="HR1062"
     misc_feature    1594..>1596
                     /note="Geneious type: Mutation"
                     /standard_name="D10A"
     misc_feature    complement(1637..1657)
                     /note="Geneious type: primer_bind_reverse"
                     /standard_name="HRSeq75"
     misc_feature    complement(1971..1992)
                     /note="Geneious type: primer_bind_reverse"
                     /standard_name="HRSeq06"
     primer_bind     1971..1992
                     /standard_name="HRSeq05"
     misc_feature    complement(2816..2836)
                     /note="Geneious type: primer_bind_reverse"
                     /standard_name="HRSeq08"
     primer_bind     2816..2836
                     /standard_name="HRSeq07"
     primer_bind     3550..3567
                     /standard_name="HRSeq72"
     misc_feature    complement(3732..3751)
                     /note="Geneious type: primer_bind_reverse"
                     /standard_name="HRSeq10"
     primer_bind     3732..3751
                     /standard_name="HRSeq09"
     misc_feature    4084..4086
                     /note="Geneious type: Mutation"
                     /standard_name="H840"
     primer_bind     4531..4548
                     /standard_name="HRSeq73"
     misc_feature    complement(4779..4797)
                     /note="Geneious type: primer_bind_reverse"
                     /standard_name="HRSeq12"
     primer_bind     4779..4797
                     /standard_name="HRSeq11"
     primer_bind     complement(5173..5193)
                     /note="EGFP, reverse primer"
                     /standard_name="EGFP-N"
     primer_bind     5504..5524
                     /standard_name="HRSeq74"
     CDS             5671..5718
                     /codon_start=1
                     /product="bipartite nuclear localization signal from
                     nucleoplasmin"
                     /translation="KRPAATKKAGQAKKKK"
                     /standard_name="nucleoplasmin NLS"
     misc_feature    complement(5698..5719)
                     /note="Geneious type: Primer"
                     /standard_name="HR897"
     misc_feature    complement(5767..5784)
                     /note="Geneious type: primer_bind_reverse"
                     /standard_name="QB0007"
     misc_feature    complement(6029..6045)
                     /note="Geneious type: primer_bind_reverse"
                     /standard_name="QB0069"
     misc_feature    6044
                     /note="Geneious type: mismatch"
                     /standard_name="A/C"
     misc_feature    complement(6068..6084)
                     /note="Geneious type: primer_bind_reverse"
                     /standard_name="QB0047"
     misc_feature    complement(6081..6103)
                     /note="Geneious type: primer_bind_reverse"
                     /standard_name="QB0049"
     primer_bind     6693..6711
                     /standard_name="QB0410"
     misc_feature    complement(6818..6837)
                     /note="Geneious type: primer_bind_reverse"
                     /standard_name="QB0766"
     primer_bind     7635..7654
                     /standard_name="HRSeq71"
     primer_bind     7852..7871
                     /standard_name="QB0004"
     misc_feature    complement(8273..8292)
                     /note="Geneious type: primer_bind_reverse"
                     /standard_name="QB0091"
     misc_feature    complement(8340..8359)
                     /note="Geneious type: Primer"
                     /standard_name="HR1069"
     misc_feature    8344..8359
                     /note="Geneious type: USER"
                     /standard_name="USER"
     misc_feature    8344..8364
                     /note="Geneious type: Primer"
                     /standard_name="HR1068"
     misc_feature    complement(8530..8549)
                     /note="Geneious type: primer_bind_reverse"
                     /standard_name="QB1109"
     enhancer        8540..131
                     /note="Geneious type: Enhancer"
                     /standard_name="CMV-E"
     misc_feature    complement(8544..8564)
                     /note="Geneious type: primer_bind_reverse"
                     /standard_name="HRSeq02"
     primer_bind     8544..8564
                     /standard_name="HRSeq01"
     misc_feature    8669
                     /note="Geneious type: mismatch"
                     /standard_name="G"
ORIGIN
        1 atatgccaag tacgccccct attgacgtca atgacggtaa atggcccgcc tggcattatg
       61 cccagtacat gaccttatgg gactttccta cttggcagta catctacgta ttagtcatcg
      121 ctattaccat ggtgatgcgg ttttggcagt acatcaatgg gcgtggatag cggtttgact
      181 cacggggatt tccaagtctc caccccattg acgtcaatgg gagtttgttt tggcaccaaa
      241 atcaacggga ctttccaaaa tgtcgtaaca actccgcccc attgacgcaa atgggcggta
      301 ggcgtgtacg gtgggaggtc tatataagca gagctggttt agtgaaccgt cagatccgct
      361 agagatccgc ggccgctaat acgactcact atagggagag ccgccaccat ggccccaaag
      421 aagaagcgga aggtcggtat ccacggagtc ccagcagccg cgatgcagat gcagttggaa
      481 gcgaatgcag atactagtgt cgaggaagag tcatttggcc cgcaacccat ctcgcgttta
      541 gagcaatgtg gcatcaatgc aaacgatgtg aaaaaattag aggaagctgg attccacacg
      601 gtcgaagcgg tcgcatacgc accgaaaaaa gagctgatca acatcaaagg catcagcgag
      661 gcgaaagccg ataagattct tgcagaggcg gcgaaattag ttcccatggg atttacgacg
      721 gcgactgagt tccatcaacg tcgttccgag atcattcaaa tcacgaccgg aagcaaggag
      781 ttggataaac tgcttcaagg aggcatcgaa actggctcga tcactgaaat gtttggagag
      841 tttcgtactg gccgaaccca gatctgccac acattggccg tcacttgcca gcttccgatc
      901 gatcgtggtg ggggcgaggg gaaggccatg tacattgata ctgaggggac gtttcgtccc
      961 gaacgccttc ttgcggtggc agagcgttac ggcttgtcag ggtctgatgt tcttgacaat
     1021 gttgcctatg ctcgcgcatt taataccgac caccagacgc agcttctgta ccaagcaagc
     1081 gcgatgatgg tagagtctcg ttacgcttta ttgattgttg actcagcaac agcgttgtac
     1141 cgcacagatt attctgggcg cggcgaattg tcggcacgcc aaatgcattt agcccgcttt
     1201 ttgcgtatgt tgctgcgcct tgcagacgaa tttggggtgg ctgtggtgat caccaaccaa
     1261 gttgtagcac aggtggacgg tgccgctatg tttgccgctg atccgaaaaa acccatcgga
     1321 gggaatatta tcgcacatgc atcgacaact cgcttatatc tgcgtaaggg ccgtggagaa
     1381 acacgcatct gcaaaatcta tgactcccca tgcctgccgg aggcggaagc catgttcgca
     1441 attaacgcag atggcgtagg ggacgccaaa gattctggtg gttcttctgg tggttctagc
     1501 ggcagcgaga ctcccgggac ctcagagtcc gccacacccg aaagttctgg tggttcttct
     1561 ggtggttctg acaagaagta cagcatcggc ctggacatcg gcaccaactc tgtgggctgg
     1621 gccgtgatca ccgacgagta caaggtgccc agcaagaaat tcaaggtgct gggcaacacc
     1681 gaccggcaca gcatcaagaa gaacctgatc ggagccctgc tgttcgacag cggcgaaaca
     1741 gccgaggcca cccggctgaa gagaaccgcc agaagaagat acaccagacg gaagaaccgg
     1801 atctgctatc tgcaagagat cttcagcaac gagatggcca aggtggacga cagcttcttc
     1861 cacagactgg aagagtcctt cctggtggaa gaggataaga agcacgagcg gcaccccatc
     1921 ttcggcaaca tcgtggacga ggtggcctac cacgagaagt accccaccat ctaccacctg
     1981 agaaagaaac tggtggacag caccgacaag gccgacctgc ggctgatcta tctggccctg
     2041 gcccacatga tcaagttccg gggccacttc ctgatcgagg gcgacctgaa ccccgacaac
     2101 agcgacgtgg acaagctgtt catccagctg gtgcagacct acaaccagct gttcgaggaa
     2161 aaccccatca acgccagcgg cgtggacgcc aaggccatcc tgtctgccag actgagcaag
     2221 agcagacggc tggaaaatct gatcgcccag ctgcccggcg agaagaagaa tggcctgttc
     2281 ggaaacctga ttgccctgag cctgggcctg acccccaact tcaagagcaa cttcgacctg
     2341 gccgaggatg ccaaactgca gctgagcaag gacacctacg acgacgacct ggacaacctg
     2401 ctggcccaga tcggcgacca gtacgccgac ctgtttctgg ccgccaagaa cctgtccgac
     2461 gccatcctgc tgagcgacat cctgagagtg aacaccgaga tcaccaaggc ccccctgagc
     2521 gcctctatga tcaagagata cgacgagcac caccaggacc tgaccctgct gaaagctctc
     2581 gtgcggcagc agctgcctga gaagtacaaa gagattttct tcgaccagag caagaacggc
     2641 tacgccggct acattgacgg cggagccagc caggaagagt tctacaagtt catcaagccc
     2701 atcctggaaa agatggacgg caccgaggaa ctgctcgtga agctgaacag agaggacctg
     2761 ctgcggaagc agcggacctt cgacaacggc agcatccccc accagatcca cctgggagag
     2821 ctgcacgcca ttctgcggcg gcaggaagat ttttacccat tcctgaagga caaccgggaa
     2881 aagatcgaga agatcctgac cttccgcatc ccctactacg tgggccctct ggccagggga
     2941 aacagcagat tcgcctggat gaccagaaag agcgaggaaa ccatcacccc ctggaacttc
     3001 gaggaagtgg tggacaaggg cgcttccgcc cagagcttca tcgagcggat gaccaacttc
     3061 gataagaacc tgcccaacga gaaggtgctg cccaagcaca gcctgctgta cgagtacttc
     3121 accgtgtata acgagctgac caaagtgaaa tacgtgaccg agggaatgag aaagcccgcc
     3181 ttcctgagcg gcgagcagaa aaaggccatc gtggacctgc tgttcaagac caaccggaaa
     3241 gtgaccgtga agcagctgaa agaggactac ttcaagaaaa tcgagtgctt cgactccgtg
     3301 gaaatctccg gcgtggaaga tcggttcaac gcctccctgg gcacatacca cgatctgctg
     3361 aaaattatca aggacaagga cttcctggac aatgaggaaa acgaggacat tctggaagat
     3421 atcgtgctga ccctgacact gtttgaggac agagagatga tcgaggaacg gctgaaaacc
     3481 tatgcccacc tgttcgacga caaagtgatg aagcagctga agcggcggag atacaccggc
     3541 tggggcaggc tgagccggaa gctgatcaac ggcatccggg acaagcagtc cggcaagaca
     3601 atcctggatt tcctgaagtc cgacggcttc gccaacagaa acttcatgca gctgatccac
     3661 gacgacagcc tgacctttaa agaggacatc cagaaagccc aggtgtccgg ccagggcgat
     3721 agcctgcacg agcacattgc caatctggcc ggcagccccg ccattaagaa gggcatcctg
     3781 cagacagtga aggtggtgga cgagctcgtg aaagtgatgg gccggcacaa gcccgagaac
     3841 atcgtgatcg aaatggccag agagaaccag accacccaga agggacagaa gaacagccgc
     3901 gagagaatga agcggatcga agagggcatc aaagagctgg gcagccagat cctgaaagaa
     3961 caccccgtgg aaaacaccca gctgcagaac gagaagctgt acctgtacta cctgcagaat
     4021 gggcgggata tgtacgtgga ccaggaactg gacatcaacc ggctgtccga ctacgatgtg
     4081 gaccatatcg tgcctcagag ctttctgaag gacgactcca tcgacaacaa ggtgctgacc
     4141 agaagcgaca agaaccgggg caagagcgac aacgtgccct ccgaagaggt cgtgaagaag
     4201 atgaagaact actggcggca gctgctgaac gccaagctga ttacccagag aaagttcgac
     4261 aatctgacca aggccgagag aggcggcctg agcgaactgg ataaggccgg cttcatcaag
     4321 agacagctgg tggaaacccg gcagatcaca aagcacgtgg cacagatcct ggactcccgg
     4381 atgaacacta agtacgacga gaatgacaag ctgatccggg aagtgaaagt gatcaccctg
     4441 aagtccaagc tggtgtccga tttccggaag gatttccagt tttacaaagt gcgcgagatc
     4501 aacaactacc accacgccca cgacgcctac ctgaacgccg tcgtgggaac cgccctgatc
     4561 aaaaagtacc ctaagctgga aagcgagttc gtgtacggcg actacaaggt gtacgacgtg
     4621 cggaagatga tcgccaagag cgagcaggaa atcggcaagg ctaccgccaa gtacttcttc
     4681 tacagcaaca tcatgaactt tttcaagacc gagattaccc tggccaacgg cgagatccgg
     4741 aagcggcctc tgatcgagac aaacggcgaa accggggaga tcgtgtggga taagggccgg
     4801 gattttgcca ccgtgcggaa agtgctgagc atgccccaag tgaatatcgt gaaaaagacc
     4861 gaggtgcaga caggcggctt cagcaaagag tctatcctgc ccaagaggaa cagcgataag
     4921 ctgatcgcca gaaagaagga ctgggaccct aagaagtacg gcggcttcga cagccccacc
     4981 gtggcctatt ctgtgctggt ggtggccaaa gtggaaaagg gcaagtccaa gaaactgaag
     5041 agtgtgaaag agctgctggg gatcaccatc atggaaagaa gcagcttcga gaagaatccc
     5101 atcgactttc tggaagccaa gggctacaaa gaagtgaaaa aggacctgat catcaagctg
     5161 cctaagtact ccctgttcga gctggaaaac ggccggaaga gaatgctggc ctctgccggc
     5221 gaactgcaga agggaaacga actggccctg ccctccaaat atgtgaactt cctgtacctg
     5281 gccagccact atgagaagct gaagggctcc cccgaggata atgagcagaa acagctgttt
     5341 gtggaacagc acaagcacta cctggacgag atcatcgagc agatcagcga gttctccaag
     5401 agagtgatcc tggccgacgc taatctggac aaagtgctgt ccgcctacaa caagcaccgg
     5461 gataagccca tcagagagca ggccgagaat atcatccacc tgtttaccct gaccaatctg
     5521 ggagcccctg ccgccttcaa gtactttgac accaccatcg accggaagag gtacaccagc
     5581 accaaagagg tgctggacgc caccctgatc caccagagca tcaccggcct gtacgagaca
     5641 cggatcgacc tgtctcagct gggaggcgac aaaaggccgg cggccacgaa aaaggccggc
     5701 caggcaaaaa agaaaaagtg accggtcatc atcaccatca ccattgagtt taaacccgct
     5761 gatcagcctc gactgtgcct tctagttgcc agccatctgt tgtttgcccc tcccccgtgc
     5821 cttccttgac cctggaaggt gccactccca ctgtcctttc ctaataaaat gaggaaattg
     5881 catcgcattg tctgagtagg tgtcattcta ttctgggggg tggggtgggg caggacagca
     5941 agggggagga ttgggaagac aatagcaggc atgctgggga tgcggtgggc tctatggctt
     6001 ctgaggcgga aagaaccagc tggggctcga taccgtcgac ctctagctag agcttggcgt
     6061 aatcatggtc atagctgttt cctgtgtgaa attgttatcc gctcacaatt ccacacaaca
     6121 tacgagccgg aagcataaag tgtaaagcct agggtgccta atgagtgagc taactcacat
     6181 taattgcgtt gcgctcactg cccgctttcc agtcgggaaa cctgtcgtgc cagctgcatt
     6241 aatgaatcgg ccaacgcgcg gggagaggcg gtttgcgtat tgggcgctct tccgcttcct
     6301 cgctcactga ctcgctgcgc tcggtcgttc ggctgcggcg agcggtatca gctcactcaa
     6361 aggcggtaat acggttatcc acagaatcag gggataacgc aggaaagaac atgtgagcaa
     6421 aaggccagca aaaggccagg aaccgtaaaa aggccgcgtt gctggcgttt ttccataggc
     6481 tccgcccccc tgacgagcat cacaaaaatc gacgctcaag tcagaggtgg cgaaacccga
     6541 caggactata aagataccag gcgtttcccc ctggaagctc cctcgtgcgc tctcctgttc
     6601 cgaccctgcc gcttaccgga tacctgtccg cctttctccc ttcgggaagc gtggcgcttt
     6661 ctcaatgctc acgctgtagg tatctcagtt cggtgtaggt cgttcgctcc aagctgggct
     6721 gtgtgcacga accccccgtt cagcccgacc gctgcgcctt atccggtaac tatcgtcttg
     6781 agtccaaccc ggtaagacac gacttatcgc cactggcagc agccactggt aacaggatta
     6841 gcagagcgag gtatgtaggc ggtgctacag agttcttgaa gtggtggcct aactacggct
     6901 acactagaag gacagtattt ggtatctgcg ctctgctgaa gccagttacc ttcggaaaaa
     6961 gagttggtag ctcttgatcc ggcaaacaaa ccaccgctgg tagcggtggt ttttttgttt
     7021 gcaagcagca gattacgcgc agaaaaaaag gatctcaaga agatcctttg atcttttcta
     7081 cggggtctga cgctcagtgg aacgaaaact cacgttaagg gattttggtc atgagattat
     7141 caaaaaggat cttcacctag atccttttaa attaaaaatg aagttttaaa tcaatctaaa
     7201 gtatatatga gtaaacttgg tctgacagtt accaatgctt aatcagtgag gcacctatct
     7261 cagcgatctg tctatttcgt tcatccatag ttgcctgact ccccgtcgtg tagataacta
     7321 cgatacggga gggcttacca tctggcccca gtgctgcaat gataccgcga gacccacgct
     7381 caccggctcc agatttatca gcaataaacc agccagccgg aagggccgag cgcagaagtg
     7441 gtcctgcaac tttatccgcc tccatccagt ctattaattg ttgccgggaa gctagagtaa
     7501 gtagttcgcc agttaatagt ttgcgcaacg ttgttgccat tgctacaggc atcgtggtgt
     7561 cacgctcgtc gtttggtatg gcttcattca gctccggttc ccaacgatca aggcgagtta
     7621 catgatcccc catgttgtgc aaaaaagcgg ttagctcctt cggtcctccg atcgttgtca
     7681 gaagtaagtt ggccgcagtg ttatcactca tggttatggc agcactgcat aattctctta
     7741 ctgtcatgcc atccgtaaga tgcttttctg tgactggtga gtactcaacc aagtcattct
     7801 gagaatagtg tatgcggcga ccgagttgct cttgcccggc gtcaatacgg gataataccg
     7861 cgccacatag cagaacttta aaagtgctca tcattggaaa acgttcttcg gggcgaaaac
     7921 tctcaaggat cttaccgctg ttgagatcca gttcgatgta acccactcgt gcacccaact
     7981 gatcttcagc atcttttact ttcaccagcg tttctgggtg agcaaaaaca ggaaggcaaa
     8041 atgccgcaaa aaagggaata agggcgacac ggaaatgttg aatactcata ctcttccttt
     8101 ttcaatatta ttgaagcatt tatcagggtt attgtctcat gagcggatac atatttgaat
     8161 gtatttagaa aaataaacaa ataggggttc cgcgcacatt tccccgaaaa gtgccacctg
     8221 acgtcgacgg atcgggagat cgatctcccg atcccctagg gtcgactctc agtacaatct
     8281 gctctgatgc cgcatagtta agccagtatc tgctccctgc ttgtgtgttg gaggtcgctg
     8341 agtagtgcgc gagcaaaatt taagctacaa caaggcaagg cttgaccgac aattgcatga
     8401 agaatctgct tagggttagg cgttttgcgc tgcttcgcga tgtacgggcc agatatacgc
     8461 gttgacattg attattgact agttattaat agtaatcaat tacggggtca ttagttcata
     8521 gcccatatat ggagttccgc gttacataac ttacggtaaa tggcccgcct ggctgaccgc
     8581 ccaacgaccc ccgcccattg acgtcaataa tgacgtatgt tcccatagta acgccaatag
     8641 ggactttcca ttgacgtcaa tgggtggact atttacggta aactgcccac ttggcagtac
     8701 atcaagtgta tc
//
