>Addgene plasmid #125568 | hRad51(K133R)–Cas9(D10A) | addgene full sequence | sequence record 251655 | Addgene NGS Result
ATATGCCAAGTACGCCCCCTATTGACGTCAATGACGGTAAATGGCCCGCCTGGCATTATGCCCAGTACAT
GACCTTATGGGACTTTCCTACTTGGCAGTACATCTACGTATTAGTCATCGCTATTACCATGGTGATGCGG
TTTTGGCAGTACATCAATGGGCGTGGATAGCGGTTTGACTCACGGGGATTTCCAAGTCTCCACCCCATTG
ACGTCAATGGGAGTTTGTTTTGGCACCAAAATCAACGGGACTTTCCAAAATGTCGTAACAACTCCGCCCC
ATTGACGCAAATGGGCGGTAGGCGTGTACGGTGGGAGGTCTATATAAGCAGAGCTGGTTTAGTGAACCGT
CAGATCCGCTAGAGATCCGCGGCCGCTAATACGACTCACTATAGGGAGAGCCGCCACCATGGCCCCAAAG
AAGAAGCGGAAGGTCGGTATCCACGGAGTCCCAGCAGCCGCGATGCAGATGCAGTTGGAAGCGAATGCAG
ATACTAGTGTCGAGGAAGAGTCATTTGGCCCGCAACCCATCTCGCGTTTAGAGCAATGTGGCATCAATGC
AAACGATGTGAAAAAATTAGAGGAAGCTGGATTCCACACGGTCGAAGCGGTCGCATACGCACCGAAAAAA
GAGCTGATCAACATCAAAGGCATCAGCGAGGCGAAAGCCGATAAGATTCTTGCAGAGGCGGCGAAATTAG
TTCCCATGGGATTTACGACGGCGACTGAGTTCCATCAACGTCGTTCCGAGATCATTCAAATCACGACCGG
AAGCAAGGAGTTGGATAAACTGCTTCAAGGAGGCATCGAAACTGGCTCGATCACTGAAATGTTTGGAGAG
TTTCGTACTGGCCGAACCCAGATCTGCCACACATTGGCCGTCACTTGCCAGCTTCCGATCGATCGTGGTG
GGGGCGAGGGGAAGGCCATGTACATTGATACTGAGGGGACGTTTCGTCCCGAACGCCTTCTTGCGGTGGC
AGAGCGTTACGGCTTGTCAGGGTCTGATGTTCTTGACAATGTTGCCTATGCTCGCGCATTTAATACCGAC
CACCAGACGCAGCTTCTGTACCAAGCAAGCGCGATGATGGTAGAGTCTCGTTACGCTTTATTGATTGTTG
ACTCAGCAACAGCGTTGTACCGCACAGATTATTCTGGGCGCGGCGAATTGTCGGCACGCCAAATGCATTT
AGCCCGCTTTTTGCGTATGTTGCTGCGCCTTGCAGACGAATTTGGGGTGGCTGTGGTGATCACCAACCAA
GTTGTAGCACAGGTGGACGGTGCCGCTATGTTTGCCGCTGATCCGAAAAAACCCATCGGAGGGAATATTA
TCGCACATGCATCGACAACTCGCTTATATCTGCGTAAGGGCCGTGGAGAAACACGCATCTGCAAAATCTA
TGACTCCCCATGCCTGCCGGAGGCGGAAGCCATGTTCGCAATTAACGCAGATGGCGTAGGGGACGCCAAA
GATTCTGGTGGTTCTTCTGGTGGTTCTAGCGGCAGCGAGACTCCCGGGACCTCAGAGTCCGCCACACCCG
AAAGTTCTGGTGGTTCTTCTGGTGGTTCTGACAAGAAGTACAGCATCGGCCTGGCCATCGGCACCAACTC
TGTGGGCTGGGCCGTGATCACCGACGAGTACAAGGTGCCCAGCAAGAAATTCAAGGTGCTGGGCAACACC
GACCGGCACAGCATCAAGAAGAACCTGATCGGAGCCCTGCTGTTCGACAGCGGCGAAACAGCCGAGGCCA
CCCGGCTGAAGAGAACCGCCAGAAGAAGATACACCAGACGGAAGAACCGGATCTGCTATCTGCAAGAGAT
CTTCAGCAACGAGATGGCCAAGGTGGACGACAGCTTCTTCCACAGACTGGAAGAGTCCTTCCTGGTGGAA
GAGGATAAGAAGCACGAGCGGCACCCCATCTTCGGCAACATCGTGGACGAGGTGGCCTACCACGAGAAGT
ACCCCACCATCTACCACCTGAGAAAGAAACTGGTGGACAGCACCGACAAGGCCGACCTGCGGCTGATCTA
TCTGGCCCTGGCCCACATGATCAAGTTCCGGGGCCACTTCCTGATCGAGGGCGACCTGAACCCCGACAAC
AGCGACGTGGACAAGCTGTTCATCCAGCTGGTGCAGACCTACAACCAGCTGTTCGAGGAAAACCCCATCA
ACGCCAGCGGCGTGGACGCCAAGGCCATCCTGTCTGCCAGACTGAGCAAGAGCAGACGGCTGGAAAATCT
GATCGCCCAGCTGCCCGGCGAGAAGAAGAATGGCCTGTTCGGAAACCTGATTGCCCTGAGCCTGGGCCTG
ACCCCCAACTTCAAGAGCAACTTCGACCTGGCCGAGGATGCCAAACTGCAGCTGAGCAAGGACACCTACG
ACGACGACCTGGACAACCTGCTGGCCCAGATCGGCGACCAGTACGCCGACCTGTTTCTGGCCGCCAAGAA
CCTGTCCGACGCCATCCTGCTGAGCGACATCCTGAGAGTGAACACCGAGATCACCAAGGCCCCCCTGAGC
GCCTCTATGATCAAGAGATACGACGAGCACCACCAGGACCTGACCCTGCTGAAAGCTCTCGTGCGGCAGC
AGCTGCCTGAGAAGTACAAAGAGATTTTCTTCGACCAGAGCAAGAACGGCTACGCCGGCTACATTGACGG
CGGAGCCAGCCAGGAAGAGTTCTACAAGTTCATCAAGCCCATCCTGGAAAAGATGGACGGCACCGAGGAA
CTGCTCGTGAAGCTGAACAGAGAGGACCTGCTGCGGAAGCAGCGGACCTTCGACAACGGCAGCATCCCCC
ACCAGATCCACCTGGGAGAGCTGCACGCCATTCTGCGGCGGCAGGAAGATTTTTACCCATTCCTGAAGGA
CAACCGGGAAAAGATCGAGAAGATCCTGACCTTCCGCATCCCCTACTACGTGGGCCCTCTGGCCAGGGGA
AACAGCAGATTCGCCTGGATGACCAGAAAGAGCGAGGAAACCATCACCCCCTGGAACTTCGAGGAAGTGG
TGGACAAGGGCGCTTCCGCCCAGAGCTTCATCGAGCGGATGACCAACTTCGATAAGAACCTGCCCAACGA
GAAGGTGCTGCCCAAGCACAGCCTGCTGTACGAGTACTTCACCGTGTATAACGAGCTGACCAAAGTGAAA
TACGTGACCGAGGGAATGAGAAAGCCCGCCTTCCTGAGCGGCGAGCAGAAAAAGGCCATCGTGGACCTGC
TGTTCAAGACCAACCGGAAAGTGACCGTGAAGCAGCTGAAAGAGGACTACTTCAAGAAAATCGAGTGCTT
CGACTCCGTGGAAATCTCCGGCGTGGAAGATCGGTTCAACGCCTCCCTGGGCACATACCACGATCTGCTG
AAAATTATCAAGGACAAGGACTTCCTGGACAATGAGGAAAACGAGGACATTCTGGAAGATATCGTGCTGA
CCCTGACACTGTTTGAGGACAGAGAGATGATCGAGGAACGGCTGAAAACCTATGCCCACCTGTTCGACGA
CAAAGTGATGAAGCAGCTGAAGCGGCGGAGATACACCGGCTGGGGCAGGCTGAGCCGGAAGCTGATCAAC
GGCATCCGGGACAAGCAGTCCGGCAAGACAATCCTGGATTTCCTGAAGTCCGACGGCTTCGCCAACAGAA
ACTTCATGCAGCTGATCCACGACGACAGCCTGACCTTTAAAGAGGACATCCAGAAAGCCCAGGTGTCCGG
CCAGGGCGATAGCCTGCACGAGCACATTGCCAATCTGGCCGGCAGCCCCGCCATTAAGAAGGGCATCCTG
CAGACAGTGAAGGTGGTGGACGAGCTCGTGAAAGTGATGGGCCGGCACAAGCCCGAGAACATCGTGATCG
AAATGGCCAGAGAGAACCAGACCACCCAGAAGGGACAGAAGAACAGCCGCGAGAGAATGAAGCGGATCGA
AGAGGGCATCAAAGAGCTGGGCAGCCAGATCCTGAAAGAACACCCCGTGGAAAACACCCAGCTGCAGAAC
GAGAAGCTGTACCTGTACTACCTGCAGAATGGGCGGGATATGTACGTGGACCAGGAACTGGACATCAACC
GGCTGTCCGACTACGATGTGGACCATATCGTGCCTCAGAGCTTTCTGAAGGACGACTCCATCGACAACAA
GGTGCTGACCAGAAGCGACAAGAACCGGGGCAAGAGCGACAACGTGCCCTCCGAAGAGGTCGTGAAGAAG
ATGAAGAACTACTGGCGGCAGCTGCTGAACGCCAAGCTGATTACCCAGAGAAAGTTCGACAATCTGACCA
AGGCCGAGAGAGGCGGCCTGAGCGAACTGGATAAGGCCGGCTTCATCAAGAGACAGCTGGTGGAAACCCG
GCAGATCACAAAGCACGTGGCACAGATCCTGGACTCCCGGATGAACACTAAGTACGACGAGAATGACAAG
CTGATCCGGGAAGTGAAAGTGATCACCCTGAAGTCCAAGCTGGTGTCCGATTTCCGGAAGGATTTCCAGT
TTTACAAAGTGCGCGAGATCAACAACTACCACCACGCCCACGACGCCTACCTGAACGCCGTCGTGGGAAC
CGCCCTGATCAAAAAGTACCCTAAGCTGGAAAGCGAGTTCGTGTACGGCGACTACAAGGTGTACGACGTG
CGGAAGATGATCGCCAAGAGCGAGCAGGAAATCGGCAAGGCTACCGCCAAGTACTTCTTCTACAGCAACA
TCATGAACTTTTTCAAGACCGAGATTACCCTGGCCAACGGCGAGATCCGGAAGCGGCCTCTGATCGAGAC
AAACGGCGAAACCGGGGAGATCGTGTGGGATAAGGGCCGGGATTTTGCCACCGTGCGGAAAGTGCTGAGC
ATGCCCCAAGTGAATATCGTGAAAAAGACCGAGGTGCAGACAGGCGGCTTCAGCAAAGAGTCTATCCTGC
CCAAGAGGAACAGCGATAAGCTGATCGCCAGAAAGAAGGACTGGGACCCTAAGAAGTACGGCGGCTTCGA
CAGCCCCACCGTGGCCTATTCTGTGCTGGTGGTGGCCAAAGTGGAAAAGGGCAAGTCCAAGAAACTGAAG
AGTGTGAAAGAGCTGCTGGGGATCACCATCATGGAAAGAAGCAGCTTCGAGAAGAATCCCATCGACTTTC
TGGAAGCCAAGGGCTACAAAGAAGTGAAAAAGGACCTGATCATCAAGCTGCCTAAGTACTCCCTGTTCGA
GCTGGAAAACGGCCGGAAGAGAATGCTGGCCTCTGCCGGCGAACTGCAGAAGGGAAACGAACTGGCCCTG
CCCTCCAAATATGTGAACTTCCTGTACCTGGCCAGCCACTATGAGAAGCTGAAGGGCTCCCCCGAGGATA
ATGAGCAGAAACAGCTGTTTGTGGAACAGCACAAGCACTACCTGGACGAGATCATCGAGCAGATCAGCGA
GTTCTCCAAGAGAGTGATCCTGGCCGACGCTAATCTGGACAAAGTGCTGTCCGCCTACAACAAGCACCGG
GATAAGCCCATCAGAGAGCAGGCCGAGAATATCATCCACCTGTTTACCCTGACCAATCTGGGAGCCCCTG
CCGCCTTCAAGTACTTTGACACCACCATCGACCGGAAGAGGTACACCAGCACCAAAGAGGTGCTGGACGC
CACCCTGATCCACCAGAGCATCACCGGCCTGTACGAGACACGGATCGACCTGTCTCAGCTGGGAGGCGAC
AAAAGGCCGGCGGCCACGAAAAAGGCCGGCCAGGCAAAAAAGAAAAAGTGACCGGTCATCATCACCATCA
CCATTGAGTTTAAACCCGCTGATCAGCCTCGACTGTGCCTTCTAGTTGCCAGCCATCTGTTGTTTGCCCC
TCCCCCGTGCCTTCCTTGACCCTGGAAGGTGCCACTCCCACTGTCCTTTCCTAATAAAATGAGGAAATTG
CATCGCATTGTCTGAGTAGGTGTCATTCTATTCTGGGGGGTGGGGTGGGGCAGGACAGCAAGGGGGAGGA
TTGGGAAGACAATAGCAGGCATGCTGGGGATGCGGTGGGCTCTATGGCTTCTGAGGCGGAAAGAACCAGC
TGGGGCTCAATACCGTCGACCTCTAGCTAGAGCTTGGCGTAATCATGGTCATAGCTGTTTCCTGTGTGAA
ATTGTTATCCGCTCACAATTCCACACAACATACGAGCCGGAAGCATAAAGTGTAAAGCCTAGGGTGCCTA
ATGAGTGAGCTAACTCACATTAATTGCGTTGCGCTCACTGCCCGCTTTCCAGTCGGGAAACCTGTCGTGC
CAGCTGCATTAATGAATCGGCCAACGCGCGGGGAGAGGCGGTTTGCGTATTGGGCGCTCTTCCGCTTCCT
CGCTCACTGACTCGCTGCGCTCGGTCGTTCGGCTGCGGCGAGCGGTATCAGCTCACTCAAAGGCGGTAAT
ACGGTTATCCACAGAATCAGGGGATAACGCAGGAAAGAACATGTGAGCAAAAGGCCAGCAAAAGGCCAGG
AACCGTAAAAAGGCCGCGTTGCTGGCGTTTTTCCATAGGCTCCGCCCCCCTGACGAGCATCACAAAAATC
GACGCTCAAGTCAGAGGTGGCGAAACCCGACAGGACTATAAAGATACCAGGCGTTTCCCCCTGGAAGCTC
CCTCGTGCGCTCTCCTGTTCCGACCCTGCCGCTTACCGGATACCTGTCCGCCTTTCTCCCTTCGGGAAGC
GTGGCGCTTTCTCATAGCTCACGCTGTAGGTATCTCAGTTCGGTGTAGGTCGTTCGCTCCAAGCTGGGCT
GTGTGCACGAACCCCCCGTTCAGCCCGACCGCTGCGCCTTATCCGGTAACTATCGTCTTGAGTCCAACCC
GGTAAGACACGACTTATCGCCACTGGCAGCAGCCACTGGTAACAGGATTAGCAGAGCGAGGTATGTAGGC
GGTGCTACAGAGTTCTTGAAGTGGTGGCCTAACTACGGCTACACTAGAAGAACAGTATTTGGTATCTGCG
CTCTGCTGAAGCCAGTTACCTTCGGAAAAAGAGTTGGTAGCTCTTGATCCGGCAAACAAACCACCGCTGG
TAGCGGTGGTTTTTTTGTTTGCAAGCAGCAGATTACGCGCAGAAAAAAAGGATCTCAAGAAGATCCTTTG
ATCTTTTCTACGGGGTCTGACGCTCAGTGGAACGAAAACTCACGTTAAGGGATTTTGGTCATGAGATTAT
CAAAAAGGATCTTCACCTAGATCCTTTTAAATTAAAAATGAAGTTTTAAATCAATCTAAAGTATATATGA
GTAAACTTGGTCTGACAGTTACCAATGCTTAATCAGTGAGGCACCTATCTCAGCGATCTGTCTATTTCGT
TCATCCATAGTTGCCTGACTCCCCGTCGTGTAGATAACTACGATACGGGAGGGCTTACCATCTGGCCCCA
GTGCTGCAATGATACCGCGAGACCCACGCTCACCGGCTCCAGATTTATCAGCAATAAACCAGCCAGCCGG
AAGGGCCGAGCGCAGAAGTGGTCCTGCAACTTTATCCGCCTCCATCCAGTCTATTAATTGTTGCCGGGAA
GCTAGAGTAAGTAGTTCGCCAGTTAATAGTTTGCGCAACGTTGTTGCCATTGCTACAGGCATCGTGGTGT
CACGCTCGTCGTTTGGTATGGCTTCATTCAGCTCCGGTTCCCAACGATCAAGGCGAGTTACATGATCCCC
CATGTTGTGCAAAAAAGCGGTTAGCTCCTTCGGTCCTCCGATCGTTGTCAGAAGTAAGTTGGCCGCAGTG
TTATCACTCATGGTTATGGCAGCACTGCATAATTCTCTTACTGTCATGCCATCCGTAAGATGCTTTTCTG
TGACTGGTGAGTACTCAACCAAGTCATTCTGAGAATAGTGTATGCGGCGACCGAGTTGCTCTTGCCCGGC
GTCAATACGGGATAATACCGCGCCACATAGCAGAACTTTAAAAGTGCTCATCATTGGAAAACGTTCTTCG
GGGCGAAAACTCTCAAGGATCTTACCGCTGTTGAGATCCAGTTCGATGTAACCCACTCGTGCACCCAACT
GATCTTCAGCATCTTTTACTTTCACCAGCGTTTCTGGGTGAGCAAAAACAGGAAGGCAAAATGCCGCAAA
AAAGGGAATAAGGGCGACACGGAAATGTTGAATACTCATACTCTTCCTTTTTCAATATTATTGAAGCATT
TATCAGGGTTATTGTCTCATGAGCGGATACATATTTGAATGTATTTAGAAAAATAAACAAATAGGGGTTC
CGCGCACATTTCCCCGAAAAGTGCCACCTGACGTCGACGGATCGGGAGATCGATCTCCCGATCCCCTAGG
GTCGACTCTCAGTACAATCTGCTCTGATGCCGCATAGTTAAGCCAGTATCTGCTCCCTGCTTGTGTGTTG
GAGGTCGCTGAGTAGTGCGCGAGCAAAATTTAAGCTACAACAAGGCAAGGCTTGACCGACAATTGCATGA
AGAATCTGCTTAGGGTTAGGCGTTTTGCGCTGCTTCGCGATGTACGGGCCAGATATACGCGTTGACATTG
ATTATTGACTAGTTATTAATAGTAATCAATTACGGGGTCATTAGTTCATAGCCCATATATGGAGTTCCGC
GTTACATAACTTACGGTAAATGGCCCGCCTGGCTGACCGCCCAACGACCCCCGCCCATTGACGTCAATAA
TGACGTATGTTCCCATAGTAACGCCAATAGGGACTTTCCATTGACGTCAATGGGTGGAGTATTTACGGTA
AACTGCCCACTTGGCAGTACATCAAGTGTATC
Features (pLannotate 1.2.2; 18 found; start..end, strand, type, name):
    132..335     +  promoter       CMV promoter: human cytomegalovirus (CMV) immediate early promoter
    377..395     +  promoter       T7 promoter: promoter for bacteriophage T7 RNA polymerase
    460..1473    +  CDS            RAD51: RAD51_HUMAN - Also known as RAD51A, RECA. Experimental evidence at protein level: Swiss-Prot protein existence level 1. Plays an important role in homologous strand exchange, a key step in DNA repair through homologous recombination (HR) (PubMed:28575658). Binds to single and double-stranded DNA and exhibits DNA-dependent ATPase activity. Catalyzes the recognition of homology and strand exchange between homologous DNA partners to form a joint molecule between a processed DNA break and the repair template. Binds to single-stranded DNA in an ATP-dependent manner to form nucleoprotein filaments w
   1474..1569    +  CDS            ABE(7.10) (fragment): adenine base editor comprising wild-type E. coli TadA fused to the evolved TadA*(7.10) mutant (Gaudelli et al., 2017)
   1570..3171    +  CDS            dCas9(N): N-terminal portion of catalytically inactive Streptococcus pyogenes dCas9 carrying the D10A mutation (Zetsche et al., 2015)
   3172..5670    +  CDS            Cas9(C): C-terminal portion of Streptococcus pyogenes Cas9 (Zetsche et al., 2015)
   5671..5718    +  CDS            nucleoplasmin NLS: bipartite nuclear localization signal from nucleoplasmin
   5773..5997    +  polyA_signal   bGH poly(A) signal: bovine growth hormone polyadenylation signal
   6001..6022    +  promoter       SV40 promoter (fragment): SV40 enhancer and early promoter
   6092..6108    -  protein_bind   lac operator: The lac repressor binds to the lac operator to inhibit transcription in E. coli. This inhibition can be relieved by adding lactose or isopropyl-β-D-thiogalactopyranoside (IPTG). lac repressor encoded by lacI
   6116..6146    -  promoter       lac promoter: promoter for the E. coli lac operon
   6161..6182    -  protein_bind   CAP binding site: CAP binding activates transcription in the presence of cAMP. E. coli catabolite activator protein
   6195..6287    -  CDS            lacI (fragment): lac repressor; lacI; The lac repressor binds to the lac operator to inhibit transcription in E. coli. This inhibition can be relieved by adding lactose or isopropyl-β-D-thiogalactopyranoside (IPTG).
   6470..7058    -  rep_origin     ori: high-copy-number ColE1/pMB1/pBR322/pUC origin of replication
   7229..8089    -  CDS            AmpR: β-lactamase; bla; confers resistance to ampicillin, carbenicillin, and related antibiotics
   8090..8194    -  promoter       AmpR promoter: bla
   8265..8309    -  misc_feature   bom (fragment): basis of mobility region from pBR322
   8464..131     +  enhancer       CMV enhancer (across the origin): human cytomegalovirus immediate early enhancer
