[The description below was written by a language model from this plasmid's Addgene catalogue record, the feature table of its GenBank file and pLannotate feature annotations shown in this document.]
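Description:
hRad51(K133R)–Cas9(D10A), also called RDN(K133R), is an 8.7 kb mammalian expression plasmid for CRISPR genome editing. It is built on a small CMV-driven backbone and propagated in E. coli through a high-copy ColE1/pUC-type origin with ampicillin selection (AmpR, β-lactamase). The record lists no mammalian selection marker; only a short SV40 promoter fragment and remnants of the lac promoter/operator region lie in the backbone, so the plasmid appears suited to transient transfection.

The payload is a single open reading frame driven by the human CMV immediate-early enhancer and promoter and terminated by the bovine growth hormone polyadenylation signal. A T7 promoter sits just upstream of the coding region. The fusion begins with an SV40 large T antigen nuclear localization signal and a short linker, followed by human RAD51 carrying the K133R substitution. A flexible linker annotated as the BE4 linker comes next; the automated annotation labels it as a base-editor fragment, but it is only the shared linker. It joins RAD51 to Streptococcus pyogenes Cas9 bearing D10A, and the fusion ends with a bipartite nucleoplasmin NLS. The H840 position is annotated without a substitution, consistent with a nickase rather than dead Cas9: D10A inactivates the RuvC domain, so the enzyme cuts only one DNA strand at the guide-specified site.

RAD51 is the strand-exchange recombinase of homologous recombination. The associated work describes tethering it to a Cas9 nickase so that homology-directed repair can proceed from a nick, without a double-strand break. No guide RNA cassette or donor template is annotated, so both would have to be supplied separately.
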