Addgene plasmid #125568: hRad51(K133R)–Cas9(D10A)
Purpose: Expresses the Rad51(K133R)–Cas9(D10A) fusion construct in mammalian cells under CMV promoter
Depositing lab: David Liu. Depositing organization: Broad Institute. Publication: Development of hRad51-Cas9 nickase fusions that mediate HDR without double-stranded breaks. Rees HA, Yeh WH, Liu DR. Nat Commun. 2019 May 17;10(1):2212. doi: 10.1038/s41467-019-09983-4. PubMed 31101808.
Backbone
  Vector backbone: CMV
  Backbone size w/o insert (bp): 3300
  Total vector size (bp): 8712
  Vector type: Mammalian Expression, CRISPR
Growth in bacteria
  Bacterial resistance: Ampicillin, 100 μg/mL
  Growth temperature: 37°C
  Growth strain: DH5alpha
  Copy number: Unknown
Gene/Insert
  Gene/Insert name: Rad51(K133R)–Cas9(D10A) (alt name: RDN(K133R))
  Species: H. sapiens (human)
  Entrez Gene: RAD51 (a.k.a. BRCC5, FANCR, HRAD51, HsRad51, HsT16930, MRMV2, RAD51A, RECA)
Terms and licenses: Academic/Nonprofit Terms; Industry Terms: Not Available to Industry
How to cite: hRad51(K133R)–Cas9(D10A) was a gift from David Liu (Addgene plasmid # 125568 ; http://n2t.net/addgene:125568 ; RRID:Addgene_125568)
